Addgene plasmid #53919: RRP1_pCSdest
Depositing lab: Roger Reeves. Depositing organization: Johns Hopkins University and School of Medicine. Publication: Survey of Human Chromosome 21 Gene Expression Effects on Early Development in Danio rerio. Edie S, Zaghloul NA, Leitch CC, Klinedinst DK, Lebron J, Thole JF, McCallion AS, Katsanis N, Reeves RH. G3 (Bethesda). 2018 Jul 2;8(7):2215-2223. doi: 10.1534/g3.118.200144. PubMed 29760202.
Backbone
  Vector backbone: pCSDest
  Backbone manufacturer: Lawson Lab (Addgene Plasmid 22423)
  Backbone size w/o insert (bp): 4095
  Vector type: Mammalian Expression
Growth in bacteria
  Bacterial resistance: Ampicillin, 100 μg/mL
  Growth temperature: 37°C
  Growth strain: Top10
  Copy number: High Copy
Gene/Insert
  Gene/Insert name: RRP1
  Species: H. sapiens (human)
  Insert size (bp): 1386
  Entrez Gene: RRP1 (a.k.a. D21S2056E, NNP-1, NOP52, RRP1A)
  Promoter: SP6 and CMV
  Cloning method: Gateway Cloning
  Sequencing primers: 5′ CMV-F; 3′ EBV-Rev
Terms and licenses: Academic/Nonprofit Terms; Industry Terms
Depositor comments: NM_003683
How to cite: RRP1_pCSdest was a gift from Roger Reeves (Addgene plasmid # 53919)
