[The description below was written by a language model from this plasmid's Addgene catalogue record and pLannotate feature annotations shown in this document.]
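Description:
RRP1_pCSdest is catalogued as a Gateway expression clone in which the human RRP1 open reading frame (also called NNP-1 or NOP52; the depositor cites a RefSeq mRNA as reference) was recombined into the pCSDest destination vector, a pCS2-type backbone listed as a mammalian expression vector. It is maintained in E. coli as a high-copy plasmid through a ColE1/pUC-type origin and selected with ampicillin via the AmpR (β-lactamase) cassette. An f1 origin and remnants of lac/lacZα sequence from the parental cloning vector are also present.

The expression cassette consists of the simian cytomegalovirus IE94 enhancer/promoter followed by an SP6 promoter, then the attB1 site, the insert, the attB2 site and an SV40 polyadenylation signal. T7 and T3 promoters lie downstream of the insert. This arrangement allows two uses: CMV-driven expression after DNA delivery into vertebrate cells or embryos, and SP6 in vitro transcription of sense mRNA for microinjection. The latter fits the associated study, which surveyed the effects of expressing human chromosome 21 genes on early zebrafish development.

The catalogue entry and the sequenced record disagree. The catalogue lists a 1386 bp RRP1 insert in a 4095 bp backbone, which would give a plasmid of roughly 5.5 kb. The sequencing result is only 5,042 nt, and the annotation software identifies the roughly 890 bp coding sequence between the att sites as human BTG3, another gene, rather than RRP1. The record does not resolve this conflict, so the insert identity should be verified before use.
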