Features (pLannotate 1.2.2; 18 found; start..end, strand, type, name):
     32..165     +  rep_origin     RSF ori (fragment): Plasmids containing the RSF 1030 origin of replication can be propagated in E. coli cells that contain additional plasmids with compatible origins.
    167..259     +  CDS            lacI (fragment): lac repressor; lacI; The lac repressor binds to the lac operator to inhibit transcription in E. coli. This inhibition can be relieved by adding lactose or isopropyl-β-D-thiogalactopyranoside (IPTG).
    272..293     +  protein_bind   CAP binding site: CAP binding activates transcription in the presence of cAMP. E. coli catabolite activator protein
    308..338     +  promoter       lac promoter: promoter for the E. coli lac operon
    346..362     +  protein_bind   lac operator: The lac repressor binds to the lac operator to inhibit transcription in E. coli. This inhibition can be relieved by adding lactose or isopropyl-β-D-thiogalactopyranoside (IPTG). lac repressor encoded by lacI
    407..425     +  promoter       T3 promoter: promoter for bacteriophage T3 RNA polymerase
    538..672     +  polyA_signal   SV40 poly(A) signal: SV40 polyadenylation signal
    677..694     +  promoter       T7 promoter (fragment): promoter for bacteriophage T7 RNA polymerase
    716..740     +  protein_bind   attB2: mutant version of attB; recombination site for the Gateway® BP reaction BP Clonase™
    745..1632    -  CDS            BTG3: BTG3_HUMAN - Also known as ANA, TOB5. Experimental evidence at protein level: Swiss-Prot protein existence level 1. Overexpression impairs serum-induced cell cycle progression from the G0/G1 to S phase. From Homo sapiens (Human).
   1638..1658    -  protein_bind   attB1: mutant version of attB; core recombination site for the Gateway® BP reaction BP Clonase™
   1713..1731    -  promoter       SP6 promoter: promoter for bacteriophage SP6 RNA polymerase
   1766..2743    -  promoter       CMV IE94 promoter: enhancer/promoter region of simian cytomegalovirus major immediate early transcription unit IE94
   2750..2816    +  CDS            lacZα (fragment): LacZα fragment of β-galactosidase; lacZ fragment
   2821..3249    +  rep_origin     f1 ori (sequence partly withheld): f1 bacteriophage origin of replication; arrow indicates direction of (+) strand synthesis
   3302..3406    +  promoter       AmpR promoter: bla
   3407..4267    +  CDS            AmpR: β-lactamase; bla; confers resistance to ampicillin, carbenicillin, and related antibiotics
   4438..5026    +  rep_origin     ori: high-copy-number ColE1/pMB1/pBR322/pUC origin of replication
>Addgene plasmid #53919 | RRP1_pCSdest | addgene full sequence | sequence record 363665 | Addgene NGS Result
CCTTTTTACGGTTCCTGGCCTTTTGCTGGCCTTTTGCTCACATGTTCTTTCCTGCGTTATCCCCTGATTC
TGTGGATAACCGTATTACCGCCTTTGAGTGAGCTGATACCGCTCGCCGCAGCCGAACGACCGAGCGCAGC
GAGTCAGTGAGCGAGGAAGCGGAAGAGCGCCCAATACGCAAACCGCCTCTCCCCGCGCGTTGGCCGATTC
ATTAATGCAGCTGGCACGACAGGTTTCCCGACTGGAAAGCGGGCAGTGAGCGCAACGCAATTAATGTGAG
TTAGCTCACTCATTAGGCACCCCAGGCTTTACACTTTATGCTCCCGGCTCGTATGTTGTGTGGAATTGTG
AGCGGATAACAATTTCACACAGGAAACAGCTATGACCATGATTACGCCAAGCGCGCAATTAACCCTCACT
AAAGGGAACAAAAGCTGGGTACCGGGCCCAATGCATTGGCGCCGCGGCCGCGAATTAAAAAACCTCCCAC
ACCTCCCCCTGAACCTGAAACATAAAATGAATGCAATTGTTGTTGTTAACTTGTTTATTGCAGCTTATAA
TGGTTACAAATAAAGCAATAGCATCACAAATTTCACAAATAAAGCATTTTTTTCACTGCATTCTAGTTGT
GGTTTGTCCAAACTCATCAATGTATCTTATCATGTCTGGATCTACGTAATACGACTCACTATAGTTCTAG
AGGCTCGAGAGGATCACCACTTTGTACAAGAAAGCTGGGTTCTAGTGAGGTGCTAACATGTGAGGATTAA
TCCAGTGATTCCGGTCACAATGCATTCCAGGAGGAGGTACCCATGTCACTGGAATTGGGCGATATGGTTT
ATTTTTTCTTCCCTGATTTGGATAACCAAATGGAACAGGAGGAGGATAGTGATTCTGATGGCCATTCCCT
CGATACATTCCTGGCTTTTTTCTGGGCAAAGGGTGCCACATTGGAAGAGGTGGAAATATAAGTTCTGAAA
TCTGGTACACAGGACTTGCGGCTGCAGTCACCGAACTGGGTTTCACTTCCATTTCCTTACTTGTTTCTTC
ATCTGAAGAAGAGGATCCTGAATGATAATCAGAGGTAACCTTATCAAGGGCCCTGGTAACTTTCCTGGAG
ATCTCATCCTTGTTCTCATCTTTATTTTCAAAGCTGGCAACAATGAATGCATTGTTTTTCTCTCCATACA
TAATCAAAAAGGAGGAGGCCGGGCGCAGTGGCTCACGCCTGTAATCCAGCGCTTTGGGAGGCCAAGGCGG
GCGGATCACGAGGTCAGGAGTTTGAGAGCAGTCTGGCCAACATGGTGAAACCCCATCTCTACGACAGCAC
ACCTCACATGGGTCCACCCAGAGAGTGAGCTCCTTTGGCAAGCCCAGGTCACTATACAAGATGCAGCTGT
TTTCACAGGCTTTCAGGACATCAGGATCAACTCTCTGAAATTTATTGACACGAATACATCTGTAGGCCTG
TCCTTTCGATGGTTTTTCTGGATACCAGTGATTTTTATATTTTTCTTGAAGTATTAGGGTCAATTTCTCA
GCAAACCTCTCAACTGCCTCTTTTTTCAACTTATCATGTTTTCGAACTAGCCTTGTGAAAAAGAAGACAA
CGGCAGCAATTTCATTCTTCATGGTGCCTGCTTTTTTGTACAAACTTGTGATCCTTGAATTCGAATCGAT
GGGATCCTGCAAAAAGAACAAGTAGCTTGTATTCTATAGTGTCACCTAAATCAAGCTTGCTCCGACGTCC
CCAGGCAGAATGGCGGTTCCCTAAACGAGCATTGCTTATATAGACCTCCCATTAGGCACGCCTACCGCCC
ATTTACGTCAATGGAACGCCCATTTGCGTCATTGCCCCTCCCCATTGACGTCAATGGGGATGTACTTGGC
AGCCATCGCGGGCCATTTACCGCCATTGACGTCAATGGGAGTACTGCCAATGTACCCTGGCGTACTTCCA
ATAGTAATGTACTTGCCAAGTTACTATTAATAGATATTGATGTACTGCCAAGTGGGCCATTTACCGTCAT
TGACGTCAATAGGGGGCGTGAGAACGGATATGAATGGGCAATGAGCCATCCCATTGACGTCAATGGTGGG
TGGTCCTATTGACGTCAATGGGCATTGAGCCAGGCGGGCCATTTACCGTAATTGACGTCAATGGGGGAGG
CGCCATATACGTCAATAGGACCGCCCATATGACGTCAATAGGAAAGACCATATATAGAGACCATTGACGT
CAATGGGGGAGTGGCTATGGGCGGTATTAGGAAGCCCCATATATGGTATATGGGACCGCCCATTGGGAGG
GGCTATCTACGTCAATAGGAAAACCCATATATGGAATACTATATGGCATAGGGCCAATACATAGTATTGA
ACCTGGCCAATAGCCATATTGGCATAGGGCCATATTGGATATTGCCTATATATTGATCCTGGCATATAGC
CAATATGGCCGCCATTATTGGCACCATGCCAATTCAATATGGCGGACTTGGCACAGGGCCAAGACCCCTC
CTCAAACTTGGCACCGTGCCAAGTAGACCCCTCCCCAGTTGGCACAGTGCCAGGTCCGCCATATTGAATT
GGCATGGTGCCAAGTCCGCCATATTGAATTGGCTGGGGTCCAGATCCACCATATTGAATTGGCACGAGTC
CATATACGCCATATTGAATTGGCACAGGTCCAGATCCACCATATTGAATTGGCATGAGTCCATATACGCC
ATATTGAATTGGCGGTCGACTGGCGTAATAGCGAAGAGGCCCGCACCGATCGCCCTTCCCAACAGTTGCG
CAGCCTGAATGGCGAATGGG
[124 nt withheld, positions 2821-2944]
C
[91 nt withheld, positions 2946-3036]
A
[49 nt withheld, positions 3038-3086]
CCTTTGACGTTGGAGTCCACGTTCTTT
[37 nt withheld, positions 3114-3150]
ACCCTATCTCGGTCTATTCTTTTGATTTATAAGGGATTTTGCCGATTTCGGCCTATTGGTTAAAAAATGA
GCTGATTTAACAAAAATTTAACGCGAATTTTAACAAAATATTAACGCTTACAATTTAGGTGGCACTTTTC
GGGGAAATGTGCGCGGAACCCCTATTTGTTTATTTTTCTAAATACATTCAAATATGTATCCGCTCATGAG
ACAATAACCCTGATAAATGCTTCAATAATATTGAAAAAGGAAGAGTATGAGTATTCAACATTTCCGTGTC
GCCCTTATTCCCTTTTTTGCGGCATTTTGCCTTCCTGTTTTTGCTCACCCAGAAACGCTGGTGAAAGTAA
AAGATGCTGAAGATCAGTTGGGTGCACGAGTGGGTTACATCGAACTGGATCTCAACAGCGGTAAGATCCT
TGAGAGTTTTCGCCCCGAAGAACGTTTTCCAATGATGAGCACTTTTAAAGTTCTGCTATGTGGCGCGGTA
TTATCCCGTATTGACGCCGGGCAAGAGCAACTCGGTCGCCGCATACACTATTCTCAGAATGACTTGGTTG
AGTACTCACCAGTCACAGAAAAGCATCTTACGGATGGCATGACAGTAAGAGAATTATGCAGTGCTGCCAT
AACCATGAGTGATAACACTGCGGCCAACTTACTTCTGACAACGATCGGAGGACCGAAGGAGCTAACCGCT
TTTTTGCACAACATGGGGGATCATGTAACTCGCCTTGATCGTTGGGAACCGGAGCTGAATGAAGCCATAC
CAAACGACGAGCGTGACACCACGATGCCTGTAGCAATGGCAACAACGTTGCGCAAACTATTAACTGGCGA
ACTACTTACTCTAGCTTCCCGGCAACAATTAATAGACTGGATGGAGGCGGATAAAGTTGCAGGACCACTT
CTGCGCTCGGCCCTTCCGGCTGGCTGGTTTATTGCTGATAAATCTGGAGCCGGTGAGCGTGGGTCTCGCG
GTATCATTGCAGCACTGGGGCCAGATGGTAAGCCCTCCCGTATCGTAGTTATCTACACGACGGGGAGTCA
GGCAACTATGGATGAACGAAATAGACAGATCGCTGAGATAGGTGCCTCACTGATTAAGCATTGGTAACTG
TCAGACCAAGTTTACTCATATATACTTTAGATTGATTTAAAACTTCATTTTTAATTTAAAAGGATCTAGG
TGAAGATCCTTTTTGATAATCTCATGACCAAAATCCCTTAACGTGAGTTTTCGTTCCACTGAGCGTCAGA
CCCCGTAGAAAAGATCAAAGGATCTTCTTGAGATCCTTTTTTTCTGCGCGTAATCTGCTGCTTGCAAACA
AAAAAACCACCGCTACCAGCGGTGGTTTGTTTGCCGGATCAAGAGCTACCAACTCTTTTTCCGAAGGTAA
CTGGCTTCAGCAGAGCGCAGATACCAAATACTGTTCTTCTAGTGTAGCCGTAGTTAGGCCACCACTTCAA
GAACTCTGTAGCACCGCCTACATACCTCGCTCTGCTAATCCTGTTACCAGTGGCTGCTGCCAGTGGCGAT
AAGTCGTGTCTTACCGGGTTGGACTCAAGACGATAGTTACCGGATAAGGCGCAGCGGTCGGGCTGAACGG
GGGGTTCGTGCACACAGCCCAGCTTGGAGCGAACGACCTACACCGAACTGAGATACCTACAGCGTGAGCT
ATGAGAAAGCGCCACGCTTCCCGAAGGGAGAAAGGCGGACAGGTATCCGGTAAGCGGCAGGGTCGGAACA
GGAGAGCGCACGAGGGAGCTTCCAGGGGGAAACGCCTGGTATCTTTATAGTCCTGTCGGGTTTCGCCACC
TCTGACTTGAGCGTCGATTTTTGTGATGCTCGTCAGGGGGGCGGAGCCTATGGAAAAACGCCAGCAACGC
GG
