>Addgene plasmid #53919 | RRP1_pCSdest | addgene partial sequence | sequence record 95381 | EBV-rev 5'-GTGGTTTGTCCAAACTCATC-3'
TACGACTCACTATAGTTCTAGAGGCTCGAGAGGATCACCACTTTGTACAAGAAAGCTGGGTTCTACTCCC
TGCGTTTCTTCTTCTTCTCCGGCTCCTGGACATTGGCCGCCTTTGCTCGGGCACTGGTCAGGGGCCGAGG
TGTCCTCCTTCTCTGGCGAGCCCCTCTCTGGCCACGGCCCCTGGGCTGATCTCGGAGCAGGGCCCGCTCA
GCTGTGCCTGGCTGCTCACCAGCCTCTGCCCGCGCCTCGGGGTCGGCCCCTACACCCCTCCTCCTGCTCC
TCTTCCTCTCCATGCCCGGGCTCGGGGGCTCCTTCTCACCTTTCCCTCTCTCCTGCTGCAACCTGAGCAG
ACGCTTCTGCTTCTTCGTCTTCTTCTGCCGCCTCCCTTCAAGCAGGCGCCTGCAGGCCTTCTCTGGGATC
TCATCTTCAGGGAAAATGCCTCCTGCCAGGTCCTGCAGCTTCCGGATCACTTTGTAGAGACGCTTTCTGT
TCTGAGAAGGGGTGCTCTGGCGGCTGGCCATTTCAAACAGTCTGTTAGCAACTGCCTCGTAGTCAAACTG
GAGAACGGGGCCGCCACTGTCCCTGTCGTCACCTGCCTGCTCCTCACCAGCCTCAGGTTCAGCCCTGCAG
ATGGAGCCTGCGGGCGGCTTCTCAGACCTCTTCTGGGACAGCGCGTCTCCACGCTCACCACCCTCAGAGG
ACTCATCACTGTCCGACGCCACCTCCTCATCCTGTGTGTCCAGTTCATTCAGGAGGTCTTCAATGGCAAG
CGGGGCCTGCTCCACAATCGTCTCAAAGATGCCTCGAGTGATGTTGTTC
