>Addgene plasmid #53919 | RRP1_pCSdest | addgene partial sequence | sequence record 95931 | CMV-F 5'-CGCAAATGGGCGGTAGGCGTG-3'
GCATGCTCGTTTAAGGGAACCGCCATTCTGCCTGGGGACGTCGGAGCAAGCTTGATTTAGGTGACACTAT
AGAATACAAGCTACTTGTTCTTTTTGCAGGATCCCATCGATTCGAATTCAAGGATCACAAGTTTGTACAA
AAAAGCAGGCACCATGGTTTCGCGCGTGCAGCTCCCGCCTGAGATCCAGCTGGCTCAGCGCCTGGCGGGG
AATGAGCAGGTGACCCGGGACCGGGCGGTGAGGAAGCTCCGGAAATACATCGTCGCCAGGACTCAGCGGG
CCGCAGGTGGTTTTACGCACGACGAGCTGCTGAAGGTGTGGAAAGGACTGTTTTATTGCATGTGGATGCA
GGACAAGCCACTCCTCCAGGAAGAATTAGGAAGGACTATTTCCCAGCTCGTTCATGCTTTTCAGACCACG
GAGGCGCAGCACCTGTTCCTTCAGGCCTTCTGGCAGACCATGAATCGCGAGTGGACGGGCATTGACAGGC
TGCGCCTGGATAAATTCTACATGCTCATGCGGATGGTCCTGAACGAGTCCTTGAAGGTTCTGAAGATGCA
AGGCTGGGAAGAAAGACAGATCGAGGAGCTGCTAGAGCTGCTGATGACTGAGATCCTGCACCCCAGCAGC
CAGGCCCCCAACGGTGTGAAGAGCCACTTCATCGAGATCTTCCTGGAGGAGCTGACCAAAGTGGGCGCCG
AGGAGCTTACGGCAGACCAGAACCTGAAGTTCATCGACCCCTTCTGCAGAATCGCTGCCCGGACCAAGGA
TTCCTTG
